Addgene plasmid #25767: pEN_TRE_GFP
Purpose: (Empty Backbone) Entry vector with TRE promoter driving GFP expression.
Depositing lab: Iain Fraser. Depositing organization: California Institute of Technology. Publication: A single lentiviral vector platform for microRNA-based conditional RNA interference and coordinated transgene expression. Shin KJ, Wall EA, Zavzavadjian JR, Santat LA, Liu J, Hwang JI, Rebres R, Roach T, Seaman W, Simon MI, Fraser ID. Proc Natl Acad Sci U S A. 2006 Sep 12. 103(37):13759-64. 10.1073/pnas.0606179103 PubMed 16945906.
Backbone
  Vector backbone: pENTR1A-Gent
  Backbone manufacturer: ATCC 10326362
  Backbone size (bp): 4655
  Vector type: Entry vector
Growth in bacteria
  Bacterial resistance: Gentamicin, 10 μg/mL
  Growth temperature: 37°C
  Growth strain: Top10
  Growth instructions: Top10
  Copy number: Unknown
Gene/Insert
  Gene/Insert name: None
  Tag / fusion protein: GFP (N terminal on backbone)
  Cloning method: Restriction Enzyme; 5′ cloning site attL1 (not destroyed); 3′ cloning site attL2 (not destroyed)
  Sequencing primers: 5′ pCEP-fwd; 3′ n/a
Resource information
  A portion of this plasmid was derived from a plasmid made by: TRE promoter- David Anderson, Caltech
Terms and licenses: Academic/Nonprofit Terms; Industry Terms
Depositor comments: Entry vector with TRE-driven GFP
How to cite: pEN_TRE_GFP was a gift from Iain Fraser (Addgene plasmid # 25767 ; http://n2t.net/addgene:25767 ; RRID:Addgene_25767)
