[The description below was written by a language model from this plasmid's Addgene catalogue record and pLannotate feature annotations shown in this document.]
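Description:
pEN_TRE_GFP is a 4,655 bp Gateway entry vector built on the pENTR1A-Gent backbone and deposited as an empty backbone. It replicates in E. coli from a high-copy ColE1/pUC-type origin and is selected with gentamicin. The gentamicin acetyltransferase gene (aacC1), driven by a class 1 integron Pc promoter, sits between two fragments of the original kanamycin resistance gene. This layout indicates that the gentamicin cassette was inserted into, and disrupts, the KanR marker of the parental entry vector. rrnB T1 and T2 terminators lie upstream of the recombination cassette and insulate it from read-through transcription from the backbone.

The payload lies between attL1 and attL2, which allow it to be transferred as a unit into an attR-containing destination vector by an LR Clonase reaction. It consists of a tetracycline response element with seven tetO copies joined to a minimal CMV promoter, together forming the TRE promoter, which drives mammalian codon-optimized EGFP. Such a promoter has little activity alone and is switched on by a tetracycline-controlled transactivator, so GFP expression becomes doxycycline- or tetracycline-regulated in cells that supply that factor, which is not encoded here. A short fragment of miR-30a 5′ flanking sequence follows EGFP just before attL2. No gene insert is recorded, and GFP is listed as an N-terminal tag on the backbone. No polyadenylation signal is annotated within the cassette, so it presumably relies on elements in the destination vector. The associated publication describes a lentiviral platform for microRNA-based conditional RNA interference and coordinated transgene expression, and this plasmid serves as the TRE-GFP entry module for that system.
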