Features (pLannotate 1.2.2; 15 found; start..end, strand, type, name):
     67..166     +  protein_bind   attL1: mutant version of attL; recombination site for the Gateway® LR reaction LR Clonase™
    205..475     +  protein_bind   tetracycline response element: contains seven copies of the tetracycline operator tetO tetracycline repressor TetR
    486..503     +  misc_feature   MCS (fragment): pUC18/19 multiple cloning site
    508..546     +  promoter       minimal CMV promoter: human cytomegalovirus (CMV) immediate early promoter
    653..1372    +  CDS            EGFP: the original enhanced GFP (Yang et al., 1996) mammalian codon-optimized
   1404..1420    +  ncRNA          5' miR-30a (fragment): sequence upstream of the 71-nt precursor of the human miR-30a microRNA (Zeng et al., 2002) miRNA
   1425..1524    -  protein_bind   attL2: mutant version of attL; recombination site for the Gateway® LR reaction LR Clonase™
   1647..2273    +  CDS            KanR (fragment): aminoglycoside phosphotransferase; aph(3')-Ia; confers resistance to kanamycin in bacteria or G418 (Geneticin®) in eukaryotes
   2307..2840    -  CDS            GmR: gentamycin acetyltransferase; aacC1; confers resistance to gentamycin
   3029..3057    -  promoter       Pc promoter: intI1 (promoter lies within the coding sequence); class 1 integron promoter
   3035..3382    -  CDS            YPR2_ECOLX (fragment): Protein predicted: Swiss-Prot protein existence level 4. From Escherichia coli.
   3387..3571    +  CDS            KanR (fragment): aminoglycoside phosphotransferase; aph(3')-Ia; confers resistance to kanamycin in bacteria or G418 (Geneticin®) in eukaryotes
   3714..4302    +  rep_origin     ori: high-copy-number ColE1/pMB1/pBR322/pUC origin of replication
   4470..4513    -  terminator     rrnB T1 terminator: Escherichia coli rrnB; transcription terminator T1 from the E. coli rrnB gene
   4645..17      +  terminator     rrnB T2 terminator (across the origin): transcription terminator T2 from the E. coli rrnB gene
>Addgene plasmid #25767 | pEN_TRE_GFP | depositor full sequence | sequence record 12092 | Author sequence
CTGACGGATGGCCTTTTTGCGTTTCTACAAACTCTTCCTGTTAGTTAGTTACTTAAGCTCGGGCCCCAAA
TAATGATTTTATTTTGACTGATAGTGACCTGTTCGTTGCAACAAATTGATAAGCAATGCTTTTTTATAAT
GCCAACTTTGTACAAAAAAGCAGGCTTTAAAGGAACCAATTCAGTCGACTGGATCCTTTACCACTCCCTA
TCAGTGATAGAGAAAAGTGAAAGTCGAGTTTACCACTCCCTATCAGTGATAGAGAAAAGTGAAAGTCGAG
TTTACCACTCCCTATCAGTGATAGAGAAAAGTGAAAGTCGAGTTTACCACTCCCTATCAGTGATAGAGAA
AAGTGAAAGTCGAGTTTACCACTCCCTATCAGTGATAGAGAAAAGTGAAAGTCGAGTTTACCACTCCCTA
TCAGTGATAGAGAAAAGTGAAAGTCGAGTTTACCACTCCCTATCAGTGATAGAGAAAAGTGAAAGTCGAG
CTCGGTACCCGGGTCGAGGTAGGCGTGTACGGTGGGAGGCCTATATAAGCAGAGCTCGTTTAGTGAACCG
TCAGATCGCCTGGAGACGCCATCCACGCTGTTTTGACCTCCATAGAAGACACCGGGACCGATCCAGCCTC
CGCGGCCCCGAACTAGTCCACCATGGTGAGCAAGGGCGAGGAGCTGTTCACCGGGGTGGTGCCCATCCTG
GTCGAGCTGGACGGCGACGTAAACGGCCACAAGTTCAGCGTGTCCGGCGAGGGCGAGGGCGATGCCACCT
ACGGCAAGCTGACCCTGAAGTTCATCTGCACCACCGGCAAGCTGCCCGTGCCCTGGCCCACCCTCGTGAC
CACCCTGACCTACGGCGTGCAGTGCTTCAGCCGCTACCCCGACCACATGAAGCAGCACGACTTCTTCAAG
TCCGCCATGCCCGAAGGCTACGTCCAGGAGCGCACCATCTTCTTCAAGGACGACGGCAACTACAAGACCC
GCGCCGAGGTGAAGTTCGAGGGCGACACCCTGGTGAACCGCATCGAGCTGAAGGGCATCGACTTCAAGGA
GGACGGCAACATCCTGGGGCACAAGCTGGAGTACAACTACAACAGCCACAACGTCTATATCATGGCCGAC
AAGCAGAAGAACGGCATCAAGGTGAACTTCAAGATCCGCCACAACATCGAGGACGGCAGCGTGCAGCTCG
CCGACCACTACCAGCAGAACACCCCCATCGGCGACGGCCCCGTGCTGCTGCCCGACAACCACTACCTGAG
CACCCAGTCCGCCCTGAGCAAAGACCCCAACGAGAAGCGCGATCACATGGTCCTGCTGGAGTTCGTGACC
GCCGCCGGGATCACTCTCGGCATGGACGAGCTGTACAAGTAAACTAGTCGACTAGGGATAACAGGGTAAT
TGTTTGAATGAGGCTTCAGTCTAGACCCAGCTTTCTTGTACAAAGTTGGCATTATAAGAAAGCATTGCTT
ATCAATTTGTTGCAACGAACAGGTCACTATCAGTCAAAATAAAATCATTATTTGCCATCCAGCTGCAGCT
CTGGCCCGTGTCTCAAAATCTCTGATGTTACATTGCACAAGATAAAAATATATCATCATGAACAATAAAA
CTGTCTGCTTACATAAACAGTAATACAAGGGGTGTTATGAGCCATATTCAACGGGAAACGTCGAGGCCGC
GATTAAATTCCAACATGGATGCTGATTTATATGGGTATAAATGGGCTCGCGATAATGTCGGGCAATCAGG
TGCGACAATCTATCGCTTGTATGGGAAGCCCGATGCGCCAGAGTTGTTTCTGAAACATGGCAAAGGTAGC
GTTGCCAATGATGTTACAGATGAGATGGTCAGACTAAACTGGCTGACGGAATTTATGCCTCTTCCGACCA
TCAAGCATTTTATCCGTACTCCTGATGATGCATGGTTACTCACCACTGCGATCCCCGGAAAAACAGCATT
CCAGGTATTAGAAGAATATCCTGATTCAGGTGAAAATATTGTTGATGCGCTGGCAGTGTCCCTGCGCCGG
TTGCATTCGATTCCTGTTTGTAATTGTCCTTTTAACAGCGATCGCGTATTTCGTCTCGCTCAGGCGCAAT
CACGAATGAATAACGGTTTGGTTGATGCGAGTGATTTTGATGACGAGCGTAATGGCTGGCCTGTTGAACA
AGTCTGGAAAGAAATGCATAAACTTTTGCCATTCTCACCGGATTCAGTCGTCACTCATGGTGATTTCTCA
CTTGATAACCTTATTTTTGACGAGGGGAAATTAGGCCGGGAAGCCGATCTCGGCTTGAACGAATTGTTAG
GTGGCGGTACTTGGGTCGATATCAAAGTGCATCACTTCTTCCCGTATGCCCAACTTTGTATAGAGAGCCA
CTGCGGGATCGTCACCGTAATCTGCTTGCACGTAGATCACATAAGCACCAAGCGCGTTGGCCTCATGCTT
GAGGAGATTGATGAGCGCGGTGGCAATGCCCTGCCTCCGGTGCTCGCCGGAGACTGCGAGATCATAGATA
TAGATCTCACTACGCGGCTGCTCAAACCTGGGCAGAACGTAAGCCGCGAGAGCGCCAACAACCGCTTCTT
GGTCGAAGGCAGCAAGCGCGATGAATGTCTTACTACGGAGCAAGTTCCCGAGGTAATCGGAGTCCGGCTG
ATGTTGGGAGTAGGTGGCTACGTCTCCGAACTCACGACCGAAAAGATCAAGAGCAGCCCGCATGGATTTG
ACTTGGTCAGGGCCGAGCCTACATGTGCGAATGATGCCCATACTTGAGCCACCTAACTTTGTTTTAGGGC
GACTGCCCTGCTGCGTAACATCGTTGCTGCTGCGTAACATCGTTGCTGCTCCATAACATCAAACATCGAC
CCACGGCGTAACGCGCTTGCTGCTTGGATGCCCGAGGCATAGACTGTACAAAAAAACAGTCATAACAAGC
CATGAAAACCGCCACTGCGCCGTTACCACCGCTGCGTTCGGTCAAGGTTCTGGACCAGTTGCGTGAGCGC
ATACGCTACTTGCATTACAGTTTACGAACCGAACAGGCTTATGTCAACTGGGTTCGTGCCTTCATCCGTT
TCCACGGTGTGCGTCACCCGGCAACCTTGGGCAGCAGCGAAGTCGAGGCATTTCTGTCCTGGCTGGCGAA
CGAGCGCAAGGTTTCGGTCTCCACGCATCGTCAGGCATTGGCGGCCTTGCTGTTCTTCTACGGCAAGGTG
CTGTGCACGGATCTGCCCTGGCTTCAGGAGATCGGAAGACCTCGGCCGTCGCGGCGCTTGCCGGTGGTGC
TGACCCCGGATGAAGTGGTTCGCATCCTCGGTTTTCTGGAAGGCGAGCATCGTTTGTTCGCCCAGGACTC
TAGCTATAGTTCTAGTGGTTGGCTACTAATAGGTTGTATTGATGTTGGACGAGTCGGAATCGCAGACCGA
TACCAGGATCTTGCCATCCTATGGAACTGCCTCGGTGAGTTTTCTCCTTCATTACAGAAACGGCTTTTTC
AAAAATATGGTATTGATAATCCTGATATGAATAAATTGCAGTTTCATTTGATGCTCGATGAGTTTTTCTA
ATCAGAATTGGTTAATTGGTTGTAACACTGGCAGAGCATTACGCTGACTTGACGGGACGGCGCAAGCTCA
TGACCAAAATCCCTTAACGTGAGTTTTCGTTCCACTGAGCGTCAGACCCCGTAGAAAAGATCAAAGGATC
TTCTTGAGATCCTTTTTTTCTGCGCGTAATCTGCTGCTTGCAAACAAAAAAACCACCGCTACCAGCGGTG
GTTTGTTTGCCGGATCAAGAGCTACCAACTCTTTTTCCGAAGGTAACTGGCTTCAGCAGAGCGCAGATAC
CAAATACTGTCCTTCTAGTGTAGCCGTAGTTAGGCCACCACTTCAAGAACTCTGTAGCACCGCCTACATA
CCTCGCTCTGCTAATCCTGTTACCAGTGGCTGCTGCCAGTGGCGATAAGTCGTGTCTTACCGGGTTGGAC
TCAAGACGATAGTTACCGGATAAGGCGCAGCGGTCGGGCTGAACGGGGGGTTCGTGCACACAGCCCAGCT
TGGAGCGAACGACCTACACCGAACTGAGATACCTACAGCGTGAGCTATGAGAAAGCGCCACGCTTCCCGA
AGGGAGAAAGGCGGACAGGTATCCGGTAAGCGGCAGGGTCGGAACAGGAGAGCGCACGAGGGAGCTTCCA
GGGGGAAACGCCTGGTATCTTTATAGTCCTGTCGGGTTTCGCCACCTCTGACTTGAGCGTCGATTTTTGT
GATGCTCGTCAGGGGGGCGGAGCCTATGGAAAAACGCCAGCAACGCGGCCTTTTTACGGTTCCTGGCCTT
TTGCTGGCCTTTTGCTCACATGTTCTTTCCTGCGTTATCCCCTGATTCTGTGGATAACCGTATTACCGCT
AGCATGGATCTCGGGGACGTCTAACTACTAAGCGAGAGTAGGGAACTGCCAGGCATCAAATAAAACGAAA
GGCTCAGTCGGAAGACTGGGCCTTTCGTTTTATCTGTTGTTTGTCGGTGAACGCTCTCCTGAGTAGGACA
AATCCGCCGGGAGCGGATTTGAACGTTGTGAAGCAACGGCCCGGAGGGTGGCGGGCAGGACGCCCGCCAT
AAACTGCCAGGCATCAAACTAAGCAGAAGGCCATC
