>Addgene plasmid #25767 | pEN_TRE_GFP | addgene partial sequence | sequence record 31794 | 25767 with EGFP-N
CGCCTTGCTCACCATGGTGGACTAGTTCGGGGCCGCGGAGGCTGGATCGGTCCCGGTGTCTTCTATGGAG
GTCAAAACAGCGTGGATGGCGTCTCCAGGCGATCTGACGGTTCACTAAACGAGCTCTGCTTATATAGGCC
TCCCACCGTACACGCCTACCTCGACCCGGGTACCGAGCTCGACTTTCACTTTTCTCTATCACTGATAGGG
AGTGGTAAACTCGACTTTCACTTTTCTCTATCACTGATAGGGAGTGGTAAACTCGACTTTCACTTTTCTC
TATCACTGATAGGGAGTGGTAAACTCGACTTTCACTTTTCTCTATCACTGATAGGGAGTGGTAAACTCGA
CTTTCACTTTTCTCTATCACTGATAGGGAGTGGTAAACTCGACTTTCACTTTTCTCTATCACTGATAGGG
AGTGGTAAACTCGACTTTCACTTTTCTCTATCACTGATAGGGAGTGGTAAAGGATCCAGTCGACTGAATT
GGTTCCTTTAAAGCCTGCTTTTTTGTACAAAGTTGGCATTATAAAAAAGCATTGCTTATCAATTTGTTGC
AACGAACAGGTCACTATCAGTCAAAATAAAATCATTATTTGGGGCCCGAGCTTAAGTAACTAACTAACAG
GAAGAGTTTGTAGAAACGCAAAAAGGCCATCCGTCAGGATGGCCTTCTGCTTAGTTTGATGCCTGGCAGT
TTATGGCGGGCGTCCTGCCCGCCACCCTCCGGGCCGTTGCTTCACAACGTTCAAATCCGCTCCCGGCGGA
TTTGTCCTACTCAGGAGAGCGTTCACCGACAAACAACAGATAAAACGAAAGGCCCAGTCTTCCGACTGAG
CCTTTCGTTTTA
